Addgene plasmid #157907: pLG029 (mzaABCDE)
Purpose: Expresses the mzaABCDE defense system
Depositing lab: Feng Zhang. Depositing organization: Broad Institute. Publication: Diverse enzymatic activities mediate antiviral immunity in prokaryotes. Gao L, Altae-Tran H, Bohning F, Makarova KS, Segel M, Schmid-Burgk JL, Koob J, Wolf YI, Koonin EV, Zhang F. Science. 2020 Aug 28;369(6507):1077-1084. doi: 10.1126/science.aba0372. PubMed 32855333.
Backbone
  Vector backbone: pACYC184
  Vector type: Bacterial Expression
Growth in bacteria
  Bacterial resistance: Chloramphenicol, 25 μg/mL
  Growth temperature: 37°C
  Growth strain: NEB Stable
  Copy number: Low Copy
Gene/Insert
  Gene/Insert name: mzaABCDE (5-gene system containing a MutL homolog)
  Species: Salmonella enterica NCTC5773
  Insert size (bp): 9416
Terms and licenses: Academic/Nonprofit Terms; Industry Terms: Not Available to Industry
How to cite: pLG029 (mzaABCDE) was a gift from Feng Zhang (Addgene plasmid # 157907 ; http://n2t.net/addgene:157907 ; RRID:Addgene_157907)
