[The description below was written by a language model from this plasmid's Addgene catalogue record and pLannotate feature annotations shown in this document.]
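Description:
pLG029 (mzaABCDE) is a low-copy bacterial expression plasmid built on the pACYC184 backbone and carrying a five-gene candidate antiviral defense system, mzaABCDE, cloned from Salmonella enterica NCTC5773. The full sequence is about 11.75 kb, of which the insert accounts for roughly 9.4 kb. Replication relies on the p15A origin, which is compatible with ColE1-type plasmids and so allows co-maintenance with a second vector in E. coli. Selection is by chloramphenicol, through the cat gene (chloramphenicol acetyltransferase) driven by its own promoter. Only a short remnant of the pACYC184 tetracycline resistance gene is annotated, which suggests that the insert replaced or disrupted that marker. Small fragments of IS1 and an RSF-type origin are also detected. These are probably backbone remnants or similarity matches rather than functional elements.

The automated annotation does not label the mza genes themselves, so most of the insert region appears unannotated. The catalogue describes the system as containing a MutL homolog. A hit to a fragment of a Thermus aquaticus primary sigma factor falls within what is presumably insert sequence, and it more likely reflects partial similarity of one of the encoded proteins than a true sigA gene. A T7 terminator lies upstream of the cat cassette, presumably at the downstream end of the insert, and a CAP binding site is annotated near the tetracycline resistance remnant. The record names no promoter for the operon, so it is unclear whether expression depends on native regulatory sequences carried with the insert. According to the record, the plasmid is used to express the mzaABCDE system heterologously in bacteria, in the context of work on prokaryotic antiviral immunity.
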