Features (pLannotate 1.2.2; 9 found; start..end, strand, type, name):
   7005..7052    +  terminator     T7 terminator: transcription terminator for bacteriophage T7 RNA polymerase
   7275..7931    -  CDS            cat: CAT_ECOLX - Experimental evidence at protein level: Swiss-Prot protein existence level 1. This enzyme is an effector of chloramphenicol resistance in bacteria. From Escherichia coli. This protein is used as a marker in many commonly used cloning vectors, such as pACYC184.
   7932..8034    -  promoter       cat promoter: promoter of the E. coli cat gene encoding chloramphenicol acetyltransferase
   8155..8298    +  mobile_element IS1 (fragment): prokaryotic transposable element IS1
   8417..8472    -  rep_origin     RSF ori (fragment): Plasmids containing the RSF 1030 origin of replication can be propagated in E. coli cells that contain additional plasmids with compatible origins.
   8560..9105    -  rep_origin     p15A ori: Plasmids containing the medium-copy-number p15A origin of replication can be propagated in E. coli cells that contain a second plasmid with the ColE1 origin.
   9217..9281    -  CDS            TcR (fragment): tetracycline efflux protein; tet; confers resistance to tetracycline
   9296..9317    -  protein_bind   CAP binding site: CAP binding activates transcription in the presence of cAMP. E. coli catabolite activator protein
  10734..11441   +  CDS            sigA (fragment): SIGA_THEAQ - Experimental evidence at protein level: Swiss-Prot protein existence level 1. Sigma factors are initiation factors that promote the attachment of RNA polymerase to specific initiation sites and are then released. This sigma factor is the primary sigma factor during exponential growth. From Thermus aquaticus.
>Addgene plasmid #157907 | pLG029 (mzaABCDE) | addgene full sequence | sequence record 319748 | Addgene NGS Result
ATCTGGGCCGCTTCGGTCTGGGACTCAAAACCGCCTCCTTTTCGCAATGTCGCCGTCTGACGGTCGCCTC
CAAAAAAGAGGAGATAACGACCATCCTGCGGTGGGATCTGGACATTCTCGCCGCCAGTACGGACGACGGT
TGGTATTTGCTTGAAGGCGCTGACCCAGGAAGTCAGGAGGCGTTAGCAAATGAGGAACCTGACTCCCACG
GTACGGTGGTGCTGTGGGACGTTTTAGACCGAATTGTCACCCCCGGCTACGGTGAGAAAGATTTCCTCAA
TCTGATGGATGGCGTTGAACAACATCTGGCGATGGTATTTCACCGATTCCTTGAGGGGAACGCTCCCCGA
CTCACTCTCACCCTCAATGGTCGCAAAATTAAAGCTTGGGATCCCTTTCTCAGCGGGCATCCTTCCAAGC
CCTGGCATTCGCCTTCGGCAATGGCGCCAGGCGCTCCTGCCGTGAAGGTGGAGTGTCATGTTCTGCCGCA
TCAGGATCACCTGACGACGCAGGAGTATCAACAGGCTCAAGGACCGGCAGGCTGGACGGCCCAGCAAGGA
TTTTATGTATACCGGAATGAGCGATTGCTGGTGGCGGGCAACTGGCTTGGACTCGGAAGCCCCCGGGCCT
GGACGAAAGATGAAACCCACCGCCTTGCGCGAATCCGTCTGGATATCCCTAATGATGCCGACATAGACTG
GAAGATTGATATTCGTAAGTCGATGGCCCGCCCACCGGTTTCGCTGCGGCCTTGGTTAACCCAACTGGCG
CAATCAACGCGTGATCGTGCGGTACGGACATTTGCAAAACGCGGGAAAATGAATAAGCGCAAGCCCGGCG
AGGAACTTGTTCAGCTCTGGCAAGCGCAGAAGACGCCATCCGGTGTTCGTTATCAGATTTCGTTACAACA
TCCTGTTATCAGCAATGTCCTTTCGCAGGCCGGTGAGTTATCTCCACAAATTCAGGCCATGCTAAGACTG
ATTGAGGAAACCGTTCCAGTTCAGCAAATCTGGCTTGATACGGCTGAGACAAAAGAGACGCCGCGGACAG
GTTTTGAAACTGCACCGCCCGCAGAGGTGTTGTCCGTATTGCAGGTGATGTACCAGACTATGGTTGGACA
GCAGGCGATGTCACCGGCGCTGGCGAAACAGCACCTGCAAAATATGGAACCCTTCGATAATTATCCCGAA
TTAATTGCACTACTCCCCGACGATCAACATGAGAAATCGCTATGAGTCTTAATCCCTTGGATGACACGCA
ACTGAGTGTATTGCAGATTGTGCAAACGTTCCTGCAAAGTCAGGATAAAAGCACGATCACGCCCGGTATT
CTGCGCCAACATATTGATATGGTTTGTCAGATGAAACCTGAGTGGAGCCGCCTTGATAGTCGGGAGATCC
TGGTCGAAGAGTTGATCCGCCGTTACAGCATCTGGATGGGAGAAGATTCTTCTCTGAGTAATGACGAAGG
GCATCAACCCTGGCTGACCGCTGATGCGAAACGCGAGTGGCGCTACTGGCATCGATATCGCCAGTGGCTT
GGCAAAACGATGCCTTGGGGAGTCCTGGATACCCTTGACCGTTCAACGGATCGTGTTCTGGGATTACTTG
AGCAACCGGGGCGGGAAGGGCGTTGGGACCGACGTGGGCTGGTGGTCGGCCATGTTCAGTCGGGGAAGAC
CAGCCACTATACCGGTCTAATCTGTAAAGCCGCGGATGCGGGATATAAGATAATCATTGTGCTCGCTGGT
TTGCATAACAACCTCCGCTCGCAGACCCAAATGCGTCTTGATGAAGGATTTCTTGGTTACGAGACGAGCC
CACTCAGAGAAAAAGTGACCATCATTGGGGTGGGCGCTATTGATAGCGATCCTGTCATTCGTCCCAACTA
CGTCACTAACCGATCTGAAAAGGGCGACTTCAGCGCCGGAGTGGCTAAGAATCTGGGGATCAGCCCCGAG
CAACGGCCCTGGCTGTTCGTAGTAAAGAAAAATAAGTCTATTTTGAAGCGCCTGCATACCTGGATTGAGA
ACCATGTTGCCACCAGCGTTGACCCCATCACCGGAAAGCGTTTTGTTTCGGAATTACCGCTGCTGATGAT
TGATGATGAAGCGGATAACGCCTCAGTTGATACTGGGGAAATCGTCTACGATGACGATGGAAAACCGGAT
GCTGAACATCAGCCAACGGCAATAAATAGTCTGATTCGTAAGCTGTTGATGCAGTTTAGCCGTAAGGCGT
ATGTCGGATATACCGCTACGCCCTTTGCCAATATTTTTATTCACGAGAGCAATGAAACACGTGACGAAGG
TCCGGATTTGTTCCCTTCCGCCTTTATCATTAATCTCGGCGCACCCTCTAACTACATCGGCCCTGCGAGG
GTATTTGGGCGGGCCACCGCGGAAGGCCGGAGCGGAGAGTTTCCTTTGATTAGGCGAGTGAGTGATCACT
GTAGCGATGACGGAAAAAGGGGGTGGATGCCGGTTTCTCATAAGAGTTCGCACTATCCCACACTGGATAC
GCTAACTCATTTCCCGGACTCGTTAAAACACGCTATCGACAGTTTTTTACTAGCATGCTGTGTCAGAGAA
TTACGCGGTCAGGGAGAGAAACACAGTTCGATGCTGGTCCATGTGACTCGCTTCAATAAGGTGCAATCGG
TTGTTTATGAAAATATTGATGCCTACATTCAGGACGTGAGGCAGCGACTGACGCGAAGGATTGGACACGA
ACCTTTTTTACATCAGCTTGAGTCACTCTGGCAGGCCGATTTTTTGCCGACGAATCAGGCGATCCGCGAA
GTTATGCCGCAGCAGGTTCCGGACGACGCCTTCGAATGGCAGGAGATCGTCGACAAGCTGTATACCGTGA
TAGAAAACGTGTCGGTACGAATGATAAACGGAACGGCGAAGGATGCGCTTGATTATTCGGACAGTGCGAC
AGGCTTAAAAGTCATTGCGATTGGCGGAGACAAACTGGCTCGAGGGCTAACGCTTGAGGGATTATGCACT
AGTTATTTTTTACGCGCCTCCCGCATGTATGACACGTTAATGCAGATGGGGCGTTGGTTTGGTTATCGCC
AGGGATATCTGGATGTATGCCGGCTTTATACCACCGATGAGCTGATTGAATGGTTTGAGCACATTGCGGA
TGCGTCAGAAGAGCTGCGGGAAGAGTTTGACAATATGGTCGCCAGCGGCGGCACCCCACGTGATTTCGGG
CTAAAAGTGAAATCACACCCTGTGTTAATGGTGACCTCGCCCTTAAAAATGCGTAGCGCGCGTTCACTAT
GGCTCTCTTTCAGCGGCACAGTGGTCGAAACGATTTCGTTGTTTAAAGAACAGGAGTATCACAAGCGTAA
CTACGTGGCTTTCCAGCGTCTAACCGGGCGCGTCGGTGCTGGCGCGCCGATACCTGAGAGACGACGCGGA
GATAAGATTGAAAAATGGAATGGGGTCATTTGGCAAAATATCTCCCCTGAGCCGATCATCGATTTCTTAA
CGGAATATGAGACCCATGCTCAGGCCAGAAAAGCTAACAGCAAACTACTGGCGGATTTTGTTACGCGGAT
GAATCGCGTTGATGAACTCACCCAATGGACGGTGGCGGTGATAGGGGGTGGCATCGATCGCCATCACGAT
GTTTGCGGCTTTTCCGTACCGCTTATGATGCGTAAAGCGTCTGAAGGGGTCACTGACCGTTATTCCATTG
GCCGTTTACTTTCCCCACGCGATGAAGGGATTGACTGTGATGAATCAACTTGGCTTGCTGCGCTGGAAGA
AACGCAGCGTATTTTTCATGCCGATCCCGGACGCAATGAAGGGCGAGAGGAGCCCGTCGTTCCAGGTGGC
GTGGTACTGCGTCGGATTAAAGGATTTGGCATTAACGACATTCCAGCACAGCGTCAAAAAGGTTTATTGC
TCATTTACTTACTGGACCCGCAGCAGGCATTGTCGGCAGCGGAATATCAGGAAGATGCCTTACCTGTGGT
GGCTTTTGGCATCAGTTTTCCGGGAAGCCGCAGTGGGGTAACGGTGGAGTACAAAGTGAACAACGTACTA
TGGGAGCAAGAGTATGGTGCGGCTGAGTAAAGACGATCTGCTGGCGGCCTGGAAAGCCTTAGATCGATCT
CAGATAGACGAACTGCCTGGCGCTCAGGGCTGGCGCGGGATTCGGCTTTTTACGCACCAGGGCTGTAGCT
TTCATGCCGGGCGTCGTCAGCCTGATAATGAAGAAATGCTGATTGCCGTGTTTCCTCATCCTCTTTCGCC
TGGGTCGGCGGCGCTGCCATCTTGTAAAGGATTCCGCGTTGAGATGGCCGGAACAGAGGAGGGGGGGCAG
AACGGTTTGATGATCCGTCGCCAGCAAACAGGGAATGTGGATGTCTTTACGACGATGATTCTGGATATTC
TCCATTCGCTCCTGAACGTTTCGAAACCGCGCCTGTTTGAAACTCTGCTTCGTCGGATTCGTTTATGGCA
GGCGTTTATGGAGCGCGATACCCGTCCACTCAGTCAAGAAGAAGAAGTTGGGTTAATCGGCGAATTGACG
TGTCTGGAGCGGTTGATCGAGAGCGGTCTTGCTCCGTCAACGGCAGTCGAAGCATGGATAGGACCGCAGC
ATGGGCTACAGGATTTTGCACTCGATGAACGCGCCATTGAGATAAAAAGCACTACGGCAGCGAAGGGTTT
TTGCATAACTATCCACTCTCTTGAACAACTGGACTGGCAGCGGGCAGGATCGCTTGTATTGTGTGGTTTG
CGCTTCAGCGAGCATCCCACCGGCGCAACCCTGAATGACATCATTAGCCGTCTTCGTCAACGGTTTGAGG
GAAACGCTACGGCGGCTTGTATTTTTGAGGGATCACTTTGTCATGTCGGATATTTCACTGAACATGCTGA
ATTCTATACACGTCATTTCTTGCTGACAGAGGCGTTCGCACTCCCCATTGAAGCGGATTTTCCCTCTTTG
ACGCATGCCAATGTCCCGTTGCCGGTGGTGAGTGCGCGCTATCAACTCGAACTCCAGACACTTATTCCTC
AGGCCCAAGATTTTAACCATTGCTTGTCAGACTTTGCAGGATTACCGCATGGAAATTATTGATTTTTTAC
GTCAAACCCAGAATGAGATTCGCAAGGAATATCAGGATCAAATGGCTCAGCCAGGGGTTGAGTCGCCTTT
TCCGGAGCTGATTTTTACCGATATTGTTATGCGTCATATGGCCGATATCGGCATGACATTCGATGATGCC
GAGACGTGTCACTTTATGGCGAAAGTCAGTGGACACAATGTGCGTCTCAGCGGTTATGCCTTCTCAGAAG
ATGGCGATCAACTTGACCTTTTTGTCAGTATTTATCACGGTAGCGACGAGCTCTGTCACGTCCCGGATGC
TGAGACAAAAGCGATTGCCGGCCACTGCATTCAATTTTTGCAGAAGTGCGTTGACGGTAAATTATCATCC
ACGCTCGATCAGTCCAATGATGCCTGGCAACTGGTGACGACCATCGAACAGTCCTATGCGGAACTGGAGC
AAATCAGAATTTATGTACTGACCGATGGTCAGGTGAAAACCCGCTGGTATCAGTCACGGGACGTGGCCGG
TAAAACCATTAAATTAGAGGTTATGGACATTGTCCGTTTGTTTAACCACTGGCAGGAAGGTAAGCCACGC
GATGAACTGCAGGTTAATTTTGATGAGGTGGCTGGGGGGGCGCTTCCCTGTGTCTGGATCCCGGATGAAA
TGGGTGAGTACGATTATGCGCTGACGGTGGTTCCGGGAGAGACACTGCGATTTATCTATGAAAAATATGG
CAACCGGATTCTGGAAGCGAACGTTCGCTCGTTTCTGAGTCAGACGGGGAAAGTCAACAAGGGGATTCGT
GACACTTTACGTGAGCAGCCTGAGCGTTTTATGGCTTATAACAACGGCATTGTGATTGTTGCCGATCAGG
TCAGGCTTGGTGAAGCACCGGGAGGTGGCCCTGGTATTGCGTGGATGCAGGGGATGCAGATCGTCAACGG
TGGGCAGACGACGGCTTCCATGTTTTTCACCAAAAAGAAATTTCCGGCAACCAATCTGCGTAACGTGCGT
GTACCCGCAAAAGTAATTGTGCTGAAACAGACGAATAATGCACAAGAAGAGATGTTAATTGCGGATATTT
CGCGCTTCTCAAATAGCCAGAATAAAGTCAATATTTCCGATCTGTCAGCCAATCGACCAGTACATGTACA
GCTGGAAAAAATGGCAAACACGGTGTATTGCCCGGACGGATACAGTCGTTGGTTTTACGAGCGAGCAAAT
GGCAGTTATAAGGTTATGCTGGAACGAGAAGGTAAAACACCGGCGGGCATTAAACGGTTAAAAGACGCAA
TTCCTCCATCCCGTCGGATAACGAAAACGGATTTCGCAAAATATCACTGTGCCTGGCTCCAGCGTCCGGA
TTTAGTCAGCCTCGGTGGGCAGAAAAACTTTGCCGCATTAATGACGATGATTGACAAGGATACTGAGCGT
TATGGGGATGAACTGAACATTGAAACTTTTAAAAATTACATTGCACAGGCTATTATTTATAAAAAAGCCT
ATAAGTTGATTAATTCACTTTTCCCCGCATTTAAGGCGAATATCGCCGCCTATACTGTTGCCGCCTATTC
ACATCTTTATGGTAACAAAACGGATCTGGCAGAGATCTGGAATCAACAGGGTATCGAGGAAACTATGGGG
AATCGTCTTGTCAGCTTGGCTCACCGAGTAAATAGCCTTCTGACTGAATCGGCAAATGGCAGGATGATTT
CTGAATGGGCGAAAAAGCCGGAGTGCTGGGACTACGTGCGCAGTAAAATCTATTTCTCCGCACAGGGAAA
AAAGGATGACTTCTCGCATGGTGAAATTGCATGATGAGTTCAGTATCAACATGATATGTGAGTATTACTG
ACGTATGGCAGCGGTTGTTTTGTATGGATGTGCTATGGCATCGCATCAATATACAATTAACAGCTGCGCA
ATAACTAGCATAACCCCTTGGGGCCTCTAAACGGGTCTTGAGGGGTTTTTTGCTGAAACCTCAGGCATTT
GAGAAGCACACGGTCACACTGCTTCCGGTAGTCAATAAACCGGTAAACCAGCAATAGACATAAGCGGCTA
TTTAACGACCCTGCCCTGAACCGACGACCGGGTCGAATTTGCTTTCGAATTTCTGCCATTCATCCGCTTA
TTATCACTTATTCAGGCGTAGCACCAGGCGTTTAAGGGCACCAATAACTGCCTTAAAAAAATTACGCCCC
GCCCTGCCACTCATCGCAATACTGTTGTAATTCATTTAACATTCTGCCGACATGGAAGCCATCACAGACG
GCATGATGAACCTGAATCGCCAGCGGCATCAGCACCTTGTCGCCTTGCGTATAATATTTGCCCATAGTGA
AAACGGGGGCGAAGAAGTTGTCCATATTGGCCACGTTTAAATCAAAACTGGTGAAACTCACCCAGGGATT
GGCTGAGACGAAAAACATATTCTCAATAAACCCTTTAGGGAAATAGGCCAGGTTTTCACCGTAACACGCC
ACATCTTGCGAATATATGTGTAGAAACTGCCGGAAATCGTCGTGGTATTCACTCCAGAGCGATGAAAACG
TTTCAGTTTGCTCATGGAAAACGGTGTAACAAGGGTGAACACTATCCCATATCACCAGCTCACCGTCTTT
CATCGCCATACGGAACTCTGGATGAGCATTCATCAGGCGGGCAAGAATGTGAATAAAGGCCGGATAAAAC
TTGTGCTTATTTTTCTTTACGGTCTTTAAAAAGGCCGTAATATCCAGCTGAACGGTCTGGTTATAGGTAC
ATTGAGCAACTGACTGAAATGCCTCAAAATGTTCTTTACGATGCCATTGGGATATATCAACGGTGGTATA
TCCAGTGATTTTTTTCTCCATTTTAGCTTCCTTAGCTCCTGAAAATCTCGATAACTCAAAAAATACGCCC
GGTAGTGATCTTATTTCATTATGGTGAAAGTTGGAACCTCTTACGTGCCGATCAACGTCTCATTTTCGCC
AAAAGTTGGCCCAGGGCTTCCCGGTATCAACAGGGACACCAGGATTTATTTATTCTGCGAAGTGATCTTC
CGTCACAGGTATTTATTCGGCGCAAAGTGCGTCGGGTGATGCTGCCAACTTACTGATTTAGTGTATGATG
GTGTTTTTGAGGTGCTCCAGTGGCTTCTGTTTCTATCAGCTGTCCCTCCTGTTCAGCTACTGACGGGGTG
GTGCGTAACGGCAAAAGCACCGCCGGACATCAGCGCTAGCGGAGTGTATACTGGCTTACTATGTTGGCAC
TGATGAGGGTGTCAGTGAAGTGCTTCATGTGGCAGGAGAAAAAAGGCTGCACCGGTGCGTCAGCAGAATA
TGTGATACAGGATATATTCCGCTTCCTCGCTCACTGACTCGCTACGCTCGGTCGTTCGACTGCGGCGAGC
GGAAATGGCTTACGAACGGGGCGGAGATTTCCTGGAAGATGCCAGGAAGATACTTAACAGGGAAGTGAGA
GGGCCGCGGCAAAGCCGTTTTTCCATAGGCTCCGCCCCCCTGACAAGCATCACGAAATCTGACGCTCAAA
TCAGTGGTGGCGAAACCCGACAGGACTATAAAGATACCAGGCGTTTCCCCCTGGCGGCTCCCTCGTGCGC
TCTCCTGTTCCTGCCTTTCGGTTTACCGGTGTCATTCCGCTGTTATGGCCGCGTTTGTCTCATTCCACGC
CTGACACTCAGTTCCGGGTAGGCAGTTCGCTCCAAGCTGGACTGTATGCACGAACCCCCCGTTCAGTCCG
ACCGCTGCGCCTTATCCGGTAACTATCGTCTTGAGTCCAACCCGGAAAGACATGCAAAAGCACCACTGGC
AGCAGCCACTGGTAATTGATTTAGAGGAGTTAGTCTTGAAGTCATGCGCCGGTTAAGGCTAAACTGAAAG
GACAAGTTTTGGTGACTGCGCTCCTCCAAGCCAGTTACCTCGGTTCAAAGAGTTGGTAGCTCAGAGAACC
TTCGAAAAACCGCCCTGCAAGGCGGTTTTTTCGTTTTCAGAGCAAGAGATTACGCGCAGACCAAAACGAT
CTCAAGAAGATCATCTTATTAATCAGATAAAATATTTCTAGATTTCAGTGCAATTTATCTCTTCAAATGT
AGCACCTGAAGTCAGCCCCATACGATATAAGTTGTAATTCTCATGTTAGTCATGCCCCGCGCCCACCGGA
AGGAGCTGACTGGGTTGAAGGCTCTCAAGGGCATCGGTCGAGATCCCGGTGCCTAATGAGTGAGCTAACT
TACATTAATTGCGTTGCGCAATGATGAAGATCACCTAAAATGATAGGTTGTTTTTATACAGTACCAAATT
CAATTTTCTCTCTATAAGATAGATTGCATTTCCGCGGATGTAGTTTACAAGGGAAAGACGGTCAACATGC
ATCGCACTATTTCTGAGTTTTATCGCATTCCCCCTTTACTTATTCGGGCGCTAAAAAGTGGAATTTCCTC
CGTGGTGGAGTTTCATCTCAACAGGGGATTACCCAAAGATTCACGAGATTCTCTGGGAAACAGCCCATTG
ATGATTGCGGCCCAGTATGGACATTTCGCTATTTGCGAAATGTTGTTGAGTGCGGGTGTTGATGTTGAAC
ATCAAAACAACCTCGGGCTTCGCGCTAGTGACCTTGCGCAGGAGCAAAAATTGCGTGATCTGTTGGCCCG
TTATCGTCAGCCTCTTTCACTTGCCGAACTGGAACGCTCTGTGGTTTCAGTCGAGGACTCAGAAACAGAG
GCAGAATTACCCAGCGCTGAAATCCCGATGGATTTTATGCTGTGGGATGCAGAAGTTGAATTGAAGCCCG
CCGAAGATAATCTGACGTTAAGACATGCTTCCGCTGAAGCCCAGCAATTATTATCACGCTATCGCCCGAA
AGATAACTCTGCTGAGTGGAGCGATATCGAACTCACGCTCCCTGAACCACTGACGCCAGTTTCTCACTCT
CCGCAAAATTACCCTCATCTCTCAACGTTGCTCATTGGCGCACTGGATACGGGGCGTATCTCTTTGCGTG
ACATCTGGCATGCCGGGGAAGAGGATTTCGGTATGCAGTGGCCTGAATTCCGGCTCAGCGTAGAGGCATT
GATCAGGGACTTACCGCTGATTGTGGATGACGATGATATTATTCCGCCTGACGCTGCTCCGGCGACATTA
TCGGTGAGTGAACCTCTTGAACCCTGGTTTGATGCTTTCAATGCATTGCGGCAGTTCGGCATCGTTGAAA
ACTATCTCGTGGATATCCGCCAGTGGGATGTCGTGGATAAAACAAAAGAAGAACGACTCGGCCAGCGCAT
GGATACGGCGCTAATTAATCTGATAAGAATCCTGGCGGGTTTATCCGAAGCGGAATATATGCAGTTGCTG
CAGCCCAATTACCTTCCGGAGCCAGCGCCTGAGATTTCTGAAGAGGAAGACGTCGCAGAAGAAGCGGATG
AGGAAATGCCTCCCGTATCCGATGACGATGACGATAACGATGACACTATCAGCTTTATCGAGCTTCTTGT
TCTGCTGAGAAGTGGGAAAGCAGGCGAGTATCAGGATAATCATATCCCCCGCCCGGAGTATGCCGACCTG
CAACAGATAGTTGAGCGCGCCCGAACGCTTATCCCTGATGAAGGTCATAAAATAAGTCTGTATGTCAGCA
GTTACAGAGAGGCTTGGGAGGGGCTGATCCACGCCAACTTGCGTCTGGTCGTCACCATCGCGAATAAATA
TCGCGGGCGGGGATTAGATGTCGAGGACCTGATCCAGGAAGGTAATCTGGGTTTGATCAAGGCCGTTGAA
AAATTCGACTATCGACGCGGATTTAAATTCTCCACGTATGCCACCTGGTGGATCCGCCAGAAGATCAGCC
GCGCGATTGCCGATCAGGCGCAGCTCATCCGTTTACCCGTTCACTTCTATGAGCAATTCAGGCGCTGGCG
AAACAGTCGGGATCAATTGCTGTATCGCCAGGGGATAACGCCCACGATCAAACGGCTGCAAGCATTGACT
GACCTTCCAGAAAATCAACTCAAGCGGATGGCAAAATATGAAGAACAGACGGTGTTGATTGGCGATTTTC
ATGATGACGCCCAGGACAGCGAAGCGGCGCTGTCGGGAGACGCGATCCTGACCGGAAAGGATTTCACCAG
TGCTCCCGTTCAGTCTCTCGAGCTAAGAGAATGTGTTTCATTGGTGCTGGAAACGTTGTTGCCACGCGAA
AAACAGATCATAAAAATGCGTTTTGGCATCGGTATGACGCAAGATTTCACGCTGGAAGAGGTGGGTAAAC
AGTTTGATGTCACGCGAGAAAGGATACGTCAGATAGAAGCCAAAGCGCTCCGTAAGCTCCGCTATCACAG
CCGGGCGTCGAAATTAGGCGGCTTCGTCGAACAGTGGGAAACCGCGTTGAGCGAGATGCAGGAAGAAGAA
GAATGACGACCATGCGCCATGCGCCACCGAATGCAGCCATTATGATCGAAGCGCTGCGAGGGCTCGGTTA
CAACACTGCCACCGCACTGGCTGACATCATCGACAACAGCATTAGTGCCGGTGCCCGTAAGGTCGATCTG
ACCTTTCACTGGCGTGAGTCGGATAGCTATATCGTGGTTCGGGATAATGGTTGCGGCATGTCGGCCGCTG
AACTGGATGTTGCGATGCGGCTGGGGGTCAAAAACCCGCTGACAAAGCGTTCAGGACACG
